>Addgene plasmid #12749 | DCT.VV.Orf61 | addgene partial sequence | sequence record 19144 | T7 5'-TAATACGACTCACTATAGGG-3'
GATCCAGTACCCTTCACCGAATTCCAGCTGACCACCATGACGACCGTACCAGTGACGGATATACAAAACG
ATTTAATTACAGAGTTTTCAGAAGATAATTATCCATCTAACAAAAATTATGAAATAACTCTTCGTCAAAT
GTCTATTCTAACTCACGTTAACAACGTGGTAGATAGAGAACATAATGCCGCCGTAGTGTCATCTCCAGAG
GAAATATCCTCACAACTTAATGAAGATCTATTTCCAGATGATGATTCACCGGCCACTATTATCGAACGAG
TACAACCTCATACTACTATTATTGACGATACTCCACCTCCTACTTTTCGTAGAGAGTTATTGATATCGGA
ACAACGTCAACAACGAGAAAAAAGATTTAATATTACAGTATCGAAAAATGCTGAAGCAATAATGGAATCT
AGATCTATGATAACTTCTATGCCAACACAAACACCATCCTTGGGAGTAGTTTATGATAAAGATAAAAGAA
TTCAGATGTTGGAGGAATGAAGTGGTTAATCTTAGAAATCAACGATCTAATACAAAATCATCTGATAATT
TAGATAATTTTACCAAAATACTATTTGGTAAGACTCCGTATAAATCAACAGAAGTTAATAAGCGTATAGC
CATCGTTAATTATGCAAATTTGAACGGGTCTCCCTTATCAGTCGAGGACTTGGATGTTTGTTCAGAGGAT
GAAATAGATAGAATCTATAAAACGATTAAACAATATCACGAAAGTAGAAAACA
