[The description below was written by a language model from this plasmid's Addgene catalogue record.]
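Description:
DCT.VV.Orf61 is a mammalian expression plasmid built on the commercial pcDNA 3.1D V5-His-TOPO backbone (about 5.5 kb without insert) and carrying a 957 bp open reading frame from vaccinia virus. The insert is designated VV.Orf61 within its library and has the alternative name VV_WR_130, which points to the corresponding annotation in the WR strain. The ORF is recorded as flanked by BamHI sites at both ends, both retained, and it can be read from the upstream T7 priming site. The plasmid is maintained at high copy in E. coli under ampicillin selection, and it carries a neomycin resistance marker so that transfected mammalian cells can be selected with G418. The record does not list the promoter or tags explicitly. Vectors of this family normally drive the insert from the CMV immediate-early promoter and offer C-terminal V5 and polyhistidine tags, but whether the viral ORF is in frame with those tags is not stated.

The construct is one member of a library of individually cloned vaccinia ORFs, assembled to identify poxvirus determinants recognised by CD8+ T cells in support of smallpox vaccine design and characterisation. In such a screen, each ORF is expressed in transfected cells so that its product can be processed and presented to virus-specific T cells. The depositors stress that the clone was made for screening and may differ from the canonical gene sequence. The library naming is internal, and the strain-specific ORF names and sequencing notes are kept in an accompanying data sheet that should be checked before use.
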