Addgene plasmid #12749: DCT.VV.Orf61
Purpose: This plasmid was designed for screening purposes and may contain discrepancies relative to the current canonical GenBank version of the gene.
Depositing lab: Jack Bennink & Jon Yewdell. Depositing organization: National Institute of Allergy and Infectious Diseases (NIAID). Publication: Identification of poxvirus CD8+ T cell determinants to enable rational design and characterization of smallpox vaccines. Tscharke DC, Karupiah G, Zhou J, Palmore T, Irvine KR, Haeryfar SM, Williams S, Sidney J, Sette A, Bennink JR, Yewdell JW. J Exp Med. 2005 January 3; 201(1): 95–104. 10.1084/jem.20041912 PubMed 15623576.
Backbone
  Vector backbone: pcDNA 3.1D V5-His-TOPO
  Backbone manufacturer: Invitrogen
  Backbone size w/o insert (bp): 5514
  Vector type: Mammalian Expression
  Selectable markers: Neomycin (select with G418)
Growth in bacteria
  Bacterial resistance: Ampicillin, 100 μg/mL
  Growth temperature: 37°C
  Growth strain: DH5alpha
  Copy number: High Copy
Gene/Insert
  Gene/Insert name: VV.Orf61 (alt name: VV_WR_130)
  Species: Vaccinia Virus
  Insert size (bp): 957
  Cloning method: Restriction Enzyme; 5′ cloning site BamHI (not destroyed); 3′ cloning site BamHI (not destroyed)
  Sequencing primers: 5′ Universal T7
Terms and licenses: Academic/Nonprofit Terms; Industry Terms: Not Available to Industry
Depositor comments: Please see the Vaccinia kit page ( https://www.addgene.org/vvorf/ ) for more information. The kit page contains the supplemental VVOrfData spreadsheet, which includes important information about this plasmid. The plasmid and insert names provided here relate only to this library. The name of the ORF (if present) in VACV strain Copenhagen and the name of the ORF (if annotated) in VACV strain WR sequence can be found in VVOrfData spreadsheet. Please note that the amino acid sequence given for each ORF in the spreadsheet may contain some errors. Additionally, changes from the expected sequence may be present in these plasmids. Please see Addgene's quality control sequence and sequencing notes in the VVOrfData spreadsheet before ordering this plasmid.
How to cite: DCT.VV.Orf61 was a gift from Jack Bennink & Jon Yewdell (Addgene plasmid # 12749 ; http://n2t.net/addgene:12749 ; RRID:Addgene_12749)
